Addgene plasmid #19643: pGC90
Depositing lab: Jane Hubbard. Depositing organization: NYU Grossman School of Medicine. Publication: A "FLP-Out" system for controlled gene expression in Caenorhabditis elegans. Voutev R, Hubbard EJ. Genetics. 2008 Sep;180(1):103-19. doi: 10.1534/genetics.108.090274. PubMed 18723890.
Backbone
  Vector backbone: pGC76
  Vector type: Worm Expression ; FLP/FRT
Growth in bacteria
  Bacterial resistance: Ampicillin, 100 μg/mL
  Growth temperature: 37°C
  Growth strain: DH5alpha
  Copy number: High Copy
Gene/Insert
  Gene/Insert name: <4xNLS-GFP::let-858(3’)-(Cbr)unc-119(+)
  Species: C. elegans (nematode), S. cerevisiae (budding yeast); A. victoria
  Tag / fusion protein: 4xNLS (N terminal on insert)
  Cloning method: Restriction Enzyme
  Sequencing primers: 5′ M13R
Terms and licenses: Academic/Nonprofit Terms; Industry Terms: Not Available to Industry
How to cite: pGC90 was a gift from Jane Hubbard (Addgene plasmid # 19643 ; http://n2t.net/addgene:19643 ; RRID:Addgene_19643)
