[The description below was written by a language model from this plasmid's Addgene catalogue record and pLannotate feature annotations shown in this document.]
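Description:
pGC90 is a C. elegans expression plasmid built on the pGC76 backbone and belonging to a "FLP-Out" toolkit for recombinase-controlled gene expression in worms. It is maintained in E. coli as a high-copy plasmid through a ColE1/pUC-type origin and selected with ampicillin via the β-lactamase gene. Remnants of pUC and pBluescript cloning sites and the lac promoter/operator region are also annotated. The depositor's full sequence is about 6.1 kb.

The insert, written as <4xNLS-GFP::let-858(3')-(Cbr)unc-119(+), begins with a single FRT site, which is what the "<" in the name appears to represent. This is the target sequence for the yeast 2μ FLP recombinase. It is followed by an Aequorea victoria-derived GFP coding sequence carrying four N-terminal nuclear localization signals, so fluorescence concentrates in nuclei and expressing cells are easy to score. According to the insert name, the let-858 3' region follows GFP and would supply the 3' UTR and termination signals, although the feature table does not annotate it separately. Downstream is an unc-119(+) rescue gene, named as the C. briggsae version (the annotation tool matched it to the C. elegans protein), which serves as a transformation marker by restoring normal movement in unc-119 mutant worms.

No worm promoter is annotated or listed upstream of the FRT-GFP unit, and only one FRT is found. This suggests that pGC90 is a modular component or intermediate, providing the post-recombination GFP reporter portion into which a promoter and an FRT-flanked stop or upstream cassette would be added. The record does not state its exact role explicitly.
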