Features (pLannotate 1.2.2; 14 found; start..end, strand, type, name):
      1..30      -  misc_feature   MCS (fragment): pUC18/19 multiple cloning site
     46..62      -  misc_feature   MCS (fragment): pBluescript multiple cloning site
     78..125     -  protein_bind   FRT: FLP-mediated recombination occurs in the 8-bp core sequence TCTAGAAA (Turan and Bode, 2011). FLP recombinase from the Saccharomyces cerevisiae 2μ plasmid
    128..147     -  misc_feature   MCS (fragment): pUC18/19 multiple cloning site
    326..1186    +  CDS            sg25: sg25 is a basic (constitutively fluorescent) green fluorescent protein published in 1997, derived from Aequorea victoria.
   2503..2520    -  misc_feature   P element 5' end (fragment): No description available
   2631..3473    +  CDS            unc-119: UN119_CAEEL - Experimental evidence at protein level: Swiss-Prot protein existence level 1. Myristoyl-binding protein that acts as a cargo adapter: specifically binds the myristoyl moiety of a subset of N-terminally myristoylated proteins and is required for their localization. Plays a key role in ciliary membrane localization of proteins. Required for the establishment or function of the nervous system. From Caenorhabditis elegans.
   3837..3941    +  promoter       AmpR promoter: bla
   3942..4802    +  CDS            AmpR: β-lactamase; bla; confers resistance to ampicillin, carbenicillin, and related antibiotics
   4973..5561    +  rep_origin     ori: high-copy-number ColE1/pMB1/pBR322/pUC origin of replication
   5744..5836    +  CDS            lacI (fragment): lac repressor; lacI; The lac repressor binds to the lac operator to inhibit transcription in E. coli. This inhibition can be relieved by adding lactose or isopropyl-β-D-thiogalactopyranoside (IPTG).
   5849..5870    +  protein_bind   CAP binding site: CAP binding activates transcription in the presence of cAMP. E. coli catabolite activator protein
   5885..5915    +  promoter       lac promoter: promoter for the E. coli lac operon
   5923..5939    +  protein_bind   lac operator: The lac repressor binds to the lac operator to inhibit transcription in E. coli. This inhibition can be relieved by adding lactose or isopropyl-β-D-thiogalactopyranoside (IPTG). lac repressor encoded by lacI
>Addgene plasmid #19643 | pGC90 | depositor full sequence | sequence record 9275 | Author sequence
AAGCTTGCATGCCTGCAGGTCGACTCTAGACCGCGGTTTTGGCGCGGATCCACTAGTTCTAGCTTCAAAA
GCGCTCTGAAGTTCCTATACTTTCTAGAGAATAGGAACTTCGGAATAGGAACTTCAAGATCCCCGGGTAC
CGAGCTCAGAAAAAATGACTGCTCCAAAGAAGAAGCGTAAGGTACCGGCAGAAAAAATGACTGCTCCAAA
GAAGAAGCGTAAGGTACCGGCAGAAAAAATGACTGCTCCAAAGAAGAAGCGTAAGGTACCGGCAGAAAAA
ATGACTGCTCCAAAGAAGAAGCGTAAGGTACCGGTAGAAAAAATGAGTAAAGGAGAAGAACTTTTCACTG
GAGTTGTCCCAATTCTTGTTGAATTAGATGGTGATGTTAATGGGCACAAATTTTCTGTCAGTGGAGAGGG
TGAAGGTGATGCAACATACGGAAAACTTACCCTTAAATTTATTTGCACTACTGGAAAACTACCTGTTCCA
TGGGTAAGTTTAAACATATATATACTAACTAACCCTGATTATTTAAATTTTCAGCCAACACTTGTCACTA
CTTTCTGTTATGGTGTTCAATGCTTCTCGAGATACCCAGATCATATGAAACGGCATGACTTTTTCAAGAG
TGCCATGCCCGAAGGTTATGTACAGGAAAGAACTATATTTTTCAAAGATGACGGGAACTACAAGACACGT
AAGTTTAAACAGTTCGGTACTAACTAACCATACATATTTAAATTTTCAGGTGCTGAAGTCAAGTTTGAAG
GTGATACCCTTGTTAATAGAATCGAGTTAAAAGGTATTGATTTTAAAGAAGATGGAAACATTCTTGGACA
CAAATTGGAATACAACTATAACTCACACAATGTATACATCATGGCAGACAAACAAAAGAATGGAATCAAA
GTTGTAAGTTTAAACATGATTTTACTAACTAACTAATCTGATTTAAATTTTCAGAACTTCAAAATTAGAC
ACAACATTGAAGATGGAAGCGTTCAACTAGCAGACCATTATCAACAAAATACTCCAATTGGCGATGGCCC
TGTCCTTTTACCAGACAACCATTACCTGTCCACACAATCTGCCCTTTCGAAAGATCCCAACGAAAAGAGA
GACCACATGGTCCTTCTTGAGTTTGTAACAGCTGCTGGGATTACACATGGCATGGACGAACTATACAAAA
GCCCACAAGCTTTGGAATTCGCTAGCCGGCCATACAAGTAATCCGGATGATCGACGCCAACGTCGTTGAA
TTTTCAAATTTTAAATACTGAATATTTGTTTTTTTTCCTATTATTTATTTATTCTCTTTGTGTTTTTTTT
CTTGCTTTCTAAAAAATTAATTCAATCCAAATCTAAACATGAGCGGTTTTTTTTCTCTTTCCGTCTCCCA
ATTCGTATTCCGCTCCTCTCATCTGAACACAATGTGCAAGTTTATTTATCTTCTCGCTTTCATTTCATTA
GGACGTGGGGGGAATTGGTGGAAGGGGGAAACACACAAAAGGATGATGGAAATGAAATAAGGACACACAA
TATGCAACAACATTCAATTCAGAAATATGGAGGAAGGTTTAAAAGAAAACATAAAAATATATAGAGGAGG
AAGGAAAACTAGTCTAGAATCCTATGCTTGCACTTTGAGCCAATTTATCCAAGTCCTTGTAAAAAGTATT
CGAAAATTGTTAACGGATAAAATGTTTATTATAATATCAAAAACAATTTGTCAGTTGACCACTTTTTGAT
ATATTTGACAGAAACCGGGATGAATTGGCTCAAAGTTAGGGCGCCCTTCTATTACAGGGTTTCTGATAAC
AAACCGGTTATTAACTCCCAACAAGGGATGATTTCAATTCATCATGCTCAAATTGACCCAAATTAAGTTA
CATGACAAATTCATCGCCCTTTTCAACTCTTCTTGGCTCATCATCTGTTATTCTGTTCCTATTCTGTCTG
CACCCTATACCCCTTTGCATACTCTCTCGTCATTCCTTTCTTGGATAGTGTCTTCTTCTCCCCAGCTCTG
CTACTTCTATGACTTGCGCCCGCTGCTTTTCCGCTCGTTCCTCTCCTCTCTGACGTCTTCTTCTGCTTCT
TTTCTCCTTCCTTTTTCCCTTCTCAATCTTCCTCTTTTTCCCATTTCTGTCAATCATTCGAAGAAGAAGA
AGAAGAAGACCCTCATTCATTTCATTTTTTTTTCTGTCGGTGTGTGCTGCTCGGTTAAGAGTGAGCTCTC
TATTCCACGTCTTCTTCTTTTTCTTCTTCGATTCGAATCAATCACTCCACCAAAACGCATTCGTTTTTGG
GATTCACCCCGCGGTTCGCAACAGGTTTCTTTTTCAAATTATTAGCGTTATAAATAGAAAAATGGTGGAG
TTTCAATAAAAATGATAATTTACAAAGTGTATTTTGATTACATGTACTCAAAAAGGTTGAAATTTTTCAT
ACCAGTTTTCCGGAAATCCATCTGATATCATTATCGTATTTTTCTTTTTAAAAATGTTTTCAAAAAAAAA
CAAAATATAGCTGGTTATTTGGCACCCTCTAATTACCATTTTCCTGTCACACCACACTCTTTTCCTTCTT
CCACTTCTTTCCGTTTTCAGCCGCTTCCAACCAAACCGATATGAAAGCCGAGCAACAACAATCGATTCCA
CCCGGCTCGGCGACCTTCCCGTCGCAGGTGAGACTCAGAAAACTAGAGAAACCGCTCAACTAACTCTTGA
TATCCGATTTCATTCTTTTCTCTTTTCTTTTTGTTGAACTTTTCCATATTTCCAGATGCCACGGCCACCA
CCAAGCACCGAACAAGGAATCACAACGGAATCGGAGCTTGCGAAGAAAGCTCAAATCACTCCGAACGACG
TTTTAGCACTTCCGGGAATCACTCAAGGTATCTTGCTCCCTTTGGATTTCAGTTTAAAACATAAATTTAG
GATTCTTATGCTCCCCATCTGCGAACATCTATAACATCGAGTTCACCAAGTTCCAAATCCGTGATCTGGA
CACTGAGCAAGTGCTTTTCGAGATCGCCAAACCGGAGAACGATCAGGAGAATGATGAGTCGCCACAGGAG
TCGGCAAGATACGTGCGTTATAGATTTGCTCCAAACTTTTTGAAACTCAAAACGGTCGGAGCAACTGTGG
AATTCAAAGTAGGAGACATCCCAATCCATCATTTCCGAATGATCGAACGTCACTTCTTCAAAGATCGCCT
TCTGAAGTGTTTTGACTTTGAATTCGGATTCTGTATTCCGAATTCACGAAACAACTGTGAACATATCTAT
GAGTTCCCTCAACTCTCTCAACAACTCAGTGAGTCATTATTCTAAAAAGTACAATTCAAAAGACTAATCT
CTTTTTCAGTGGACGACATGATCAACAATCCAAACGAGACTCGTTCTGACAGCTTCTATTTCGTCGATAA
CAAACTCGTCATGCACAACAAAGCCGACTACTCATATGATGCATAAATATTTAATACAAAAATGTTCTGG
ATAATTATTCTGTCGAATAGAAAAAAAACTCCAAATGTGATTAAATTCCAATAATTCCTGTCTAGTTTGT
TCCTTCCCCTTCCCCTTCTCATGTTCAATGCATTCCTAAGCTTTTCAGTTCCCCCCTTGTTTCTATATTT
TTTCGCTGTCCTGTCACACTCGCTAAAAACACTAATCACACGGAAATCTGTTTTCAATAAAAACTCCAAC
TTTAACTCATTTTCAATTTCAACTGAAAGATTTTTTCATTAGAGAATGTCTAGGCATGCTCTAGAGGGCC
CAAAAGGCCTTTTTTTTTTGGCGCCGACGTCAGGTGGCACTTTTCGGGGAAATGTGCGCGGAACCCCTAT
TTGTTTATTTTTCTAAATACATTCAAATATGTATCCGCTCATGAGACAATAACCCTGATAAATGCTTCAA
TAATATTGAAAAAGGAAGAGTATGAGTATTCAACATTTCCGTGTCGCCCTTATTCCCTTTTTTGCGGCAT
TTTGCCTTCCTGTTTTTGCTCACCCAGAAACGCTGGTGAAAGTAAAAGATGCTGAAGATCAGTTGGGTGC
ACGAGTGGGTTACATCGAACTGGATCTCAACAGCGGTAAGATCCTTGAGAGTTTTCGCCCCGAAGAACGT
TTTCCAATGATGAGCACTTTTAAAGTTCTGCTATGTGGCGCGGTATTATCCCGTATTGACGCCGGGCAAG
AGCAACTCGGTCGCCGCATACACTATTCTCAGAATGACTTGGTTGAGTACTCACCAGTCACAGAAAAGCA
TCTTACGGATGGCATGACAGTAAGAGAATTATGCAGTGCTGCCATAACCATGAGTGATAACACTGCGGCC
AACTTACTTCTGACAACGATCGGAGGACCGAAGGAGCTAACCGCTTTTTTGCACAACATGGGGGATCATG
TAACTCGCCTTGATCGTTGGGAACCGGAGCTGAATGAAGCCATACCAAACGACGAGCGTGACACCACGAT
GCCTGTAGCAATGGCAACAACGTTGCGCAAACTATTAACTGGCGAACTACTTACTCTAGCTTCCCGGCAA
CAATTAATAGACTGGATGGAGGCGGATAAAGTTGCAGGACCACTTCTGCGCTCGGCCCTTCCGGCTGGCT
GGTTTATTGCTGATAAATCTGGAGCCGGTGAGCGTGGGTCTCGCGGTATCATTGCAGCACTGGGGCCAGA
TGGTAAGCCCTCCCGTATCGTAGTTATCTACACGACGGGGAGTCAGGCAACTATGGATGAACGAAATAGA
CAGATCGCTGAGATAGGTGCCTCACTGATTAAGCATTGGTAACTGTCAGACCAAGTTTACTCATATATAC
TTTAGATTGATTTAAAACTTCATTTTTAATTTAAAAGGATCTAGGTGAAGATCCTTTTTGATAATCTCAT
GACCAAAATCCCTTAACGTGAGTTTTCGTTCCACTGAGCGTCAGACCCCGTAGAAAAGATCAAAGGATCT
TCTTGAGATCCTTTTTTTCTGCGCGTAATCTGCTGCTTGCAAACAAAAAAACCACCGCTACCAGCGGTGG
TTTGTTTGCCGGATCAAGAGCTACCAACTCTTTTTCCGAAGGTAACTGGCTTCAGCAGAGCGCAGATACC
AAATACTGTCCTTCTAGTGTAGCCGTAGTTAGGCCACCACTTCAAGAACTCTGTAGCACCGCCTACATAC
CTCGCTCTGCTAATCCTGTTACCAGTGGCTGCTGCCAGTGGCGATAAGTCGTGTCTTACCGGGTTGGACT
CAAGACGATAGTTACCGGATAAGGCGCAGCGGTCGGGCTGAACGGGGGGTTCGTGCACACAGCCCAGCTT
GGAGCGAACGACCTACACCGAACTGAGATACCTACAGCGTGAGCATTGAGAAAGCGCCACGCTTCCCGAA
GGGAGAAAGGCGGACAGGTATCCGGTAAGCGGCAGGGTCGGAACAGGAGAGCGCACGAGGGAGCTTCCAG
GGGGAAACGCCTGGTATCTTTATAGTCCTGTCGGGTTTCGCCACCTCTGACTTGAGCGTCGATTTTTGTG
ATGCTCGTCAGGGGGGCGGAGCCTATGGAAAAACGCCAGCAACGCGGCCTTTTTACGGTTCCTGGCCTTT
TGCTGGCCTTTTGCTCACATGTTCTTTCCTGCGTTATCCCCTGATTCTGTGGATAACCGTATTACCGCCT
TTGAGTGAGCTGATACCGCTCGCCGCAGCCGAACGACCGAGCGCAGCGAGTCAGTGAGCGAGGAAGCGGA
AGAGCGCCCAATACGCAAACCGCCTCTCCCCGCGCGTTGGCCGATTCATTAATGCAGCTGGCACGACAGG
TTTCCCGACTGGAAAGCGGGCAGTGAGCGCAACGCAATTAATGTGAGTTAGCTCACTCATTAGGCACCCC
AGGCTTTACACTTTATGCTTCCGGCTCGTATGTTGTGTGGAATTGTGAGCGGATAACAATTTCACACAGG
AAACAGCTATGACCATGATTACGCCAAGCTGTAAGTTTAAACATGATCTTACTAACTAACTATTCTCATT
TAAATTTTCAGAGCTTAAAAATGGCTGAAATCACTCACAACGATGGATACGCTAACAACTTGGAAA
