>Addgene plasmid #19643 | pGC90 | addgene partial sequence | sequence record 25468 | 19643 with GFP-R
ACTCATTTTTTCTACCGGTACCTTACGCTTCTTCTTTGGAGCAGTCATTTTTTCTGCCGGTACCTTACGC
TTCTTCTTTGGAGCAGTCATTTTTTCTGCCGGTACCTTACGCTTCTTCTTTGGAGCAGTCATTTTTTCTG
CCGGTACCTTACGCTTCTTCTTTGGAGCAGTCATTTTTTCTGAGCTCGGTACCCGGGGATCTTGAAGTTC
CTATTCCGAAGTTCCTATTCTCTAGAAAGTATAGGAACTTCAGAGCGCTTTTGAAGCTAGAACTAGTGGA
TCCGCGCCAAAACCGCGGTCTAGAGTCGACCTGCAGGCATGCAAGCTTATTTCATTTCCAAGTTGTTAGC
GTATCCATCGTTGTGAGTGATTTCAGCCATTTTTAAGCTCTGAAAATTTAAATGAGAATAGTTAGTTAGT
AAGATCATGTTTAAACTTACAGCTTGGCGTAATCATGGTCATAGCTGTTTCCTGTGTGAAATTGTTATCC
GCTCACAATTCCACACAACATACGAGCCGGAAGCATAAAGTGTAAAGCCTGGGGTGCCTAATGAGTGAGC
TAACTCACATTAATTGCGTTGCGCTCACTGCCCCGCTTTCCAGTCC
